>Addgene plasmid #35220 | zgc:162148_R (OZ580) | depositor partial sequence | sequence record 42876 | zgc:162148_R (OZ580) sequence 270 bps
TCTAGACCCGGGGAGCGCCCCTTCCAGTGTCGCATTTGCATGCGGAACTTTTCGGACGAAGCAAACTTGC
GTCGTCATACCCGTACTCATACCGGTGAAAAACCGTTTCAGTGTCGGATCTGTATGCGAAATTTCTCCCA
GCAGACCAACTTGACCCGTCATCTACGTACGCACACCGGCGAGAAGCCATTCCAATGCCGAATATGCATG
CGCAACTTCAGTGTTGGTTCTAACTTGACCCGTCACCTAAAAACCCACCTGAGGGGATCC
