>Addgene plasmid #35220 | zgc:162148_R (OZ580) | addgene partial sequence | sequence record 44578 | OK-61
AAAATCCAAGGCTTTGGCGGCCGCTGACTACAAAGACGATGATGACAAATCTAGACCCGGGGAGCGCCCC
TTCCAGTGTCGCATTTGCATGCGGAACTTTTCGGACGAAGCAAACTTGCGTCGTCATACCCGTACTCATA
CCGGTGAAAAACCGTTTCAGTGTCGGATCTGTATGCGAAATTTCTCCCAGCAGACCAACTTGACCCGTCA
TCTACGTACGCACACCGGCGAGAAGCCATTCCAATGCCGAATATGCATGCGCAACTTCAGTGTTGGTTCT
AACTTGACCCGTCACCTAAAAACCCACCTGAGGGGATCCTCTGCACAGTAGTAACTAGAGACTAGAAAAA
GGCCGACAAGTCCCGCTCCGCTGAAGATCCTGGCGTAATAGCGAAGAGGCCCGCACCGATCGCCCTTCCC
AACAGTTGCGCAGCCTGAATGGCGAATGGG
[124 nt withheld, positions 451-574]
C
[91 nt withheld, positions 576-666]
A
[49 nt withheld, positions 668-716]
CCTTTGACGTTGGAGTCCACGTTCTTT
[37 nt withheld, positions 744-780]
ACCCTATCTCGGTCTATTCTTTTGATTTATAAGGGATTT
