[The description below was written by a language model from this plasmid's Addgene catalogue record.]
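Description:
zgc:162148_R (OZ580) is a low-copy bacterial plasmid built on the MG414 backbone (about 5.5 kb without insert) and catalogued as a zebrafish targeting reagent. It carries kanamycin resistance and is meant to be maintained in an E. coli host that supplies the lacIq allele of the lac repressor, which suggests that expression from the vector is under lac-type control. However, the record does not name the promoter or the origin of replication, and no feature table is provided.

The payload is a roughly 270 bp engineered zinc finger array, cloned between XbaI and BamHI sites that both remain intact so the array can be excised. It was produced by the OPEN (oligomerized pool engineering) selection approach. The array recognises one nine-base-pair half-site, the "right" half, of a target within the zebrafish gene zgc:162148, now annotated as micu1. The plasmid does not contain any sequence from that gene. In a bacterial two-hybrid assay the array gave about 7-fold activation on its intended half-site.

The plasmid is a source of a DNA-binding module rather than a finished nuclease. To make a working reagent, the array must be subcloned into a zinc finger nuclease expression vector that fuses it to the FokI cleavage domain. The choice of vector depends on the spacer length between the two half-sites, and some of these vectors carry heterodimer-enforcing FokI mutations. The resulting fusion must then be paired with the one made from the companion "left" plasmid, zgc:162148_L (OZ579), so that the two FokI domains dimerise and cut the locus, introducing targeted mutations. The depositor notes that nuclease activity at the endogenous site had not yet been tested.
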