Addgene plasmid #35220: zgc:162148_R (OZ580)
Depositing lab: Keith Joung. Depositing organization: Massachusetts General Hospital. Publication: Rapid "open-source" engineering of customized zinc-finger nucleases for highly efficient gene modification. Maeder ML, Thibodeau-Beganny S, Osiak A, Wright DA, Anthony RM, Eichtinger M, Jiang T, Foley JE, Winfrey RJ, Townsend JA, Unger-Wallace E, Sander JD, Muller-Lerch F, Fu F, Pearlberg J, Goebel C, Dassie JP, Pruett-Miller SM, Porteus MH, Sgroi DC, Iafrate AJ, Dobbs D, McCray PB, Cathomen T, Voytas DF, Joung JK. Mol Cell. 2008 Jul 25. 31(2):294-301. 10.1016/j.molcel.2008.06.016 PubMed 18657511.
Backbone
  Vector backbone: MG414
  Backbone size w/o insert (bp): 5493
  Vector type: Zebrafish Targeting
Growth in bacteria
  Bacterial resistance: Kanamycin, 50 μg/mL
  Growth temperature: 37°C
  Growth strain: XL1 Blue
  Growth instructions: Requires a bacterial strain such as XL1 Blue, that expresses the lacIq allele of lac repressor
  Copy number: Low Copy
Gene/Insert
  Gene/Insert name: Zinc finger array targeting zgc:162148 (alt name: zgc:162148)
  Species: D. rerio (zebrafish)
  Insert size (bp): 270
  Entrez Gene: micu1 (a.k.a. CH211-199I24.4, cbara1, zgc:162148)
  Cloning method: Restriction Enzyme; 5′ cloning site XbaI (not destroyed); 3′ cloning site BamHI (not destroyed)
  Sequencing primers: 5′ OK.61 GGGTAGTACGATGACGGAACCTGTC
Terms and licenses: Academic/Nonprofit Terms; Industry Terms: Not Available to Industry
Depositor comments: This plasmid encodes a zinc finger array targeting half of a target sequence in the zebrafish gene zgc:162148. Please note that this plasmid does NOT contain the zgc:162148 sequence. Users must order the complementary plasmid zgc:162148_L (OZ579) [Addgene plasmid 35219] in order to create a zinc finger nuclease (ZFN) pair to introduce targeted mutations into this specific zebrafish gene. Users will also need to clone the zinc finger (ZF) insert of this plasmid into a zinc finger nuclease (ZFN) vector to express a FOKI fusion product. Examples of possible ZFN expression vectors that can be used are: pST1374 (Addgene plasmid 13426), pMLM290/292 (Addgene plasmids 21872 & 21873), pMLM800/802 (Addgene plasmids 27202 & 27203). The difference between pMLM800/802 and pMLM290/292 is the length of the “spacer” sequence in the full ZFN target site. If the spacer is 7 bp, scientists should use pMLM800/802. If the spacer is 5 or 6 bps, scientists should use pMLM290/292. pMLM290/292 is identical to pST1374 except that it harbors two mutations in the FokI nuclease domain (Q486E, I499L; aka the “-“ mutation see Miller et al., Nat. Biotech 2007, PMID 17603475) which confers heterodimeric behavior on these domains This zinc finger array was tested for binding activity to the sequence 5'-GATGAAGAC-3' in a bacterial two hybrid assay, and resulted in 7 fold activation. However, this array has not yet been tested for activity as a zinc finger nuclease (i.e. for its ability to induce mutations at the intended locus). Scientists using this zinc finger array in a publication should notify and acknowledge NIH grant number R01 GM088040 in the publication. Other Articles: "Oligomerized pool engineering (OPEN): an 'open-source' protocol for making customized zinc-finger arrays." Maeder ML et al. (Nat Protoc. 2009 Sept 17. 4(10):1471-1501. Pubmed ID: 19798082) "Targeted mutagenesis in zebrafish using customized zinc-finger nucleases." Foley JE et al. (Nat Protoc. 2009 Dec 3. 4(12):1855-1867. Pubmed ID: 20010934)
How to cite: zgc:162148_R (OZ580) was a gift from Keith Joung (Addgene plasmid # 35220 ; http://n2t.net/addgene:35220 ; RRID:Addgene_35220)
